>Addgene plasmid #171132 | pmirGlo-RBM8A-3'UTR AluSz 3501-4065 | addgene full sequence | sequence record 336884 | Addgene NGS Result
CATGCAAGCTGATCCGGCTGCTAACAAAGCCCGAAAGGAAGCTGAGTTGGCTGCTGCCACCGCTGAGCAA
TAACTAGCATAACCCCTTGGGGCGGCCGCTTCGAGCAGACATGATAAGATACATTGATGAGTTTGGACAA
ACCACAACTAGAATGCAGTGAAAAAAATGCTTTATTTGTGAAATTTGTGATGCTATTGCTTTATTTGTAA
CCATTATAAGCTGCAATAAACAAGTTAACAACAACAATTGCATTCATTTTATGTTTCAGGTTCAGGGGGA
GATGTGGGAGGTTTTTTTAAGCAAGTAAAACCTCTACAAATGTGGTAAAATCGAATTTTAACAAAATATT
AACGCTTACAATTTCCTGATGCGGTATTTTCTCCTTACGCATCTGTGCGGTATTTCACACCGCATACGCG
GATCTGCGCAGCACCATGGCCTGAAATAACCTCTGAAAGAGGAACTTGGTTAGGTACCTTCTGAGGCGGA
AAGAACCAGCTGTGGAATGTGTGTCAGTTAGGGTGTGGAAAGTCCCCAGGCTCCCCAGCAGGCAGAAGTA
TGCAAAGCATGCATCTCAATTAGTCAGCAACCAGGTGTGGAAAGTCCCCAGGCTCCCCAGCAGGCAGAAG
TATGCAAAGCATGCATCTCAATTAGTCAGCAACCATAGTCCCGCCCCTAACTCCGCCCATCCCGCCCCTA
ACTCCGCCCAGTTCCGCCCATTCTCCGCCCCATGGCTGACTAATTTTTTTTATTTATGCAGAGGCCGAGG
CCGCCTCGGCCTCTGAGCTATTCCAGAAGTAGTGAGGAGGCTTTTTTGGAGGCCTAGGCTTTTGCAAAAA
GCTTGATTCTTCTGACACAACAGTCTCGAACCAAAGGCTGGAGCCACCATGGCTTCCAAGGTGTACGACC
CCGAGCAACGCAAACGCATGATCACTGGGCCTCAGTGGTGGGCTCGCTGCAAGCAAATGAACGTGCTGGA
CTCCTTCATCAACTACTATGATTCCGAGAAGCACGCCGAGAACGCCGTGATTTTTCTGCATGGTAACGCT
GCCTCCAGCTACCTGTGGAGGCACGTCGTGCCTCACATCGAGCCCGTGGCTAGATGCATCATCCCTGATC
TGATCGGAATGGGTAAGTCCGGCAAGAGCGGGAATGGCTCATATCGCCTCCTGGATCACTACAAGTACCT
CACCGCTTGGTTCGAGCTGCTGAACCTTCCAAAGAAAATCATCTTTGTGGGCCACGACTGGGGGGCTTGT
CTGGCCTTTCACTACTCCTACGAGCACCAAGACAAGATCAAGGCCATCGTCCATGCTGAGAGTGTCGTGG
ACGTGATCGAGTCCTGGGACGAGTGGCCTGACATCGAGGAGGATATCGCCCTGATCAAGAGCGAAGAGGG
CGAGAAAATGGTGCTTGAGAATAACTTCTTCGTCGAGACCATGCTCCCAAGCAAGATCATGCGGAAACTG
GAGCCTGAGGAGTTCGCTGCCTACCTGGAGCCATTCAAGGAGAAGGGCGAGGTTAGACGGCCTACCCTCT
CCTGGCCTCGCGAGATCCCTCTCGTTAAGGGAGGCAAGCCCGACGTCGTCCAGATTGTCCGCAACTACAA
CGCCTACCTTCGGGCCAGCGACGATCTGCCTAAGATGTTCATCGAGTCCGACCCTGGGTTCTTTTCCAAC
GCTATTGTCGAGGGAGCTAAGAAGTTCCCTAACACCGAGTTCGTGAAGGTGAAGGGCCTCCACTTCAGCC
AGGAGGACGCTCCAGATGAAATGGGTAAGTACATCAAGAGCTTCGTGGAGCGCGTGCTGAAGAACGAGCA
GACCGGTGGTGGGAGCGGAGGTGGCGGATCAGGTGGCGGAGGCTCCGGAGGGATTGAACAAGATGGATTG
CACGCAGGTTCTCCGGCCGCTTGGGTGGAGAGGCTATTCGGCTATGACTGGGCACAACAGACAATCGGCT
GCTCTGATGCCGCCGTGTTCCGGCTGTCAGCGCAGGGGCGCCCGGTTCTTTTTGTCAAGACCGACCTGTC
CGGTGCCCTGAATGAACTGCAGGACGAGGCAGCGCGGCTATCGTGGCTGGCCACGACGGGCGTTCCTTGC
GCAGCTGTGCTCGACGTTGTCACTGAAGCGGGAAGGGACTGGCTGCTATTGGGCGAAGTGCCGGGGCAGG
ATCTCCTGTCATCTCACCTTGCTCCTGCCGAGAAAGTATCCATCATGGCTGATGCAATGCGGCGGCTGCA
TACGCTTGATCCGGCTACCTGCCCATTCGACCACCAAGCGAAACATCGCATCGAGCGAGCACGTACTCGG
ATGGAAGCCGGTCTTGTCGATCAGGATGATCTGGACGAAGAGCATCAGGGGCTCGCGCCAGCCGAACTGT
TCGCCAGGCTCAAGGCGCGCATGCCCGACGGCGAGGATCTCGTCGTGACCCATGGCGATGCCTGCTTGCC
GAATATCATGGTGGAAAATGGCCGCTTTTCTGGATTCATCGACTGTGGCCGGCTGGGTGTGGCGGACCGC
TATCAGGACATAGCGTTGGCTACCCGTGATATTGCTGAAGAGCTTGGCGGCGAATGGGCTGACCGCTTCC
TCGTGCTTTACGGTATCGCCGCTCCCGATTCGCAGCGCATCGCCTTCTATCGCCTTCTTGACGAGTTCTT
CTGAGCGGGACTCTGGGGTTCGAAATGACCGACCAAGCGACGCCCAACCTGCCATCACGATGGCCGCAAT
AAAATATCTTTATTTTCATTACATCTGTGTGTTGGTTTTTTGTGTGAATCGATAGCGATAAGGATCCTCT
TTGCGCTTGCGTTTTCCCTTGTCCAGATAGCCCAGTAGCTGACATTCATCCGGGGTCAGCACCGTTTCTG
CGGACTGGCTTTCTACGTAATGGTTTCTTAGACGTCAGGTGGCACTTTTCGGGGAAATGTGCGCGGAACC
CCTATTTGTTTATTTTTCTAAATACATTCAAATATGTATCCGCTCATGAGACAATAACCCTGATAAATGC
TTCAATAATATTGAAAAAGGAAGAGTATGAGTATTCAACATTTCCGTGTCGCCCTTATTCCCTTTTTTGC
GGCATTTTGCCTTCCTGTTTTTGCTCACCCAGAAACGCTGGTGAAAGTAAAAGATGCTGAAGATCAGTTG
GGTGCACGAGTGGGTTACATCGAACTGGATCTCAACAGCGGTAAGATCCTTGAGAGTTTTCGCCCCGAAG
AACGTTTTCCAATGATGAGCACTTTCAAAGTTCTGCTATGTGGCGCGGTATTATCCCGTATTGACGCCGG
GCAAGAGCAACTCGGTCGCCGCATACACTATTCTCAGAATGACTTGGTTGAGTACTCACCAGTCACAGAA
AAGCATCTTACGGATGGCATGACAGTAAGAGAATTATGCAGTGCTGCCATAACCATGAGTGATAACACTG
CGGCCAACTTACTTCTGACAACTATCGGAGGACCGAAGGAGCTAACCGCTTTTTTGCACAACATGGGGGA
TCATGTAACTCGCCTTGATCGTTGGGAACCGGAGCTGAATGAAGCCATACCAAACGACGAGCGTGACACC
ACGATGCCTGTAGCAATGGCAACAACGTTGCGCAAACTATTAACTGGCGAACTACTTACTCTAGCTTCCC
GGCAACAATTAATAGACTGGATGGAGGCGGATAAAGTTGCAGGACCACTTCTGCGCTCGGCCCTTCCGGC
TGGCTGGTTTATTGCTGATAAATCTGGAGCCGGTGAGCGTGGGTCTCGCGGTATCATTGCAGCACTGGGG
CCAGATGGTAAGCCCTCCCGTATCGTAGTTATCTACACGACGGGGAGTCAGGCAACTATGGATGAACGAA
ATAGACAGATCGCTGAGATAGGTGCCTCACTGATTAAGCATTGGTAATTCGAAATGACCGACCAAGCGAC
GCCCAACCGGTATCAGCTCACTCAAAGGCGGTAATACGGTTATCCACAGAATCAGGGGATAACGCAGGAA
AGAACATGTGAGCAAAAGGCCAGCAAAAGGCCAGGAACCGTAAAAAGGCCGCGTTGCTGGCGTTTTTCCA
TAGGCTCCGCCCCCCTGACGAGCATCACAAAAATCGACGCTCAAGTCAGAGGTGGCGAAACCCGACAGGA
CTATAAAGATACCAGGCGTTTCCCCCTGGAAGCTCCCTCGTGCGCTCTCCTGTTCCGACCCTGCCGCTTA
CCGGATACCTGTCCGCCTTTCTCCCTTCGGGAAGCGTGGCGCTTTCTCATAGCTCACGCTGTAGGTATCT
CAGTTCGGTGTAGGTCGTTCGCTCCAAGCTGGGCTGTGTGCACGAACCCCCCGTTCAGCCCGACCGCTGC
GCCTTATCCGGTAACTATCGTCTTGAGTCCAACCCGGTAAGACACGACTTATCGCCACTGGCAGCAGCCA
CTGGTAACAGGATTAGCAGAGCGAGGTATGTAGGCGGTGCTACAGAGTTCTTGAAGTGGTGGCCTAACTA
CGGCTACACTAGAAGGACAGTATTTGGTATCTGCGCTCTGCTGAAGCCAGTTACCTTCGGAAAAAGAGTT
GGTAGCTCTTGATCCGGCAAACAAACCACCGCTGGTAGCGGTGGTTTTTTTGTTTGCAAGCAGCAGATTA
CGCGCAGAAAAAAAGGATTTCAAGAAGATCCTTTGATCTTTTCTACGGGGTCTGACGCTCAGTGGAACGA
AAACTCACGTTAAGGGATTTTGGTCATGAGATTATCAAAAAGGATCTTCACCTAGATCCTTTTATAGTCC
GGAAATACAGGAACGCACGCTGGATGGCCCTTCGCTGGGATGGTGAAACCATGAAAAATGGCAGCTTCAG
TGGATTAAGTGGGGGTAATGTGGCCTGTACCCTCTGGTTGCATAGGTATTCATACGGTTAAAATTTATCA
GGCGCGATTGCGGCAGTTTTTCGGGTGGTTTGTTGCCATTTTTACCTGTCTGCTGCCGTGATCGCGCTGA
ACGCGTTTTAGCGGTGCGTACAATTAAGGGATTATGGTAAATCCACTTACTGTCTGCCCTCGTAGCCATC
GAGATAAACCGCAGTACTCCGGCCACGATGCGTCCGGCGTAGAGGATCGAGATCTACCGGGTAGGGGAGG
CGCTTTTCCCAAGGCAGTCTGGAGCATGCGCTTTAGCAGCCCCGCTGGGCACTTGGCGCTACACAAGTGG
CCTCTGGCCTCGCACACATTCCACATCCACCGGTAGGCGCCAACCGGCTCCGTTCTTTGGTGGCCCCTTC
GCGCCACCTTCTACTCCTCCCCTAGTCAGGAAGTTCCCCCCCGCCCCGCAGCTCGCGTCGTGCAGGACGT
GACAAATGGAAGTAGCACGTCTCACTAGTCTCGTGCAGATGGACAGCACCGCTGAGCAATGGAAGCGGGT
AGGCCTTTGGGGCAGCGGCCAATAGCAGCTTTGCTCCTTCGCTTTCTGGGCTCAGAGGCTGGGAAGGGGT
GGGTCCGGGGGCGGGCTCAGGGGCGGGCTCAGGGGCGGGGCGGGCGCCCGAAGGTCCTCCGGAGGCCCGG
CATTCTGCACGCTTCAAAAGCGCACGTCTGCCGCGCTGTTCTCCTCTTCCTCATCTCCGGGCCTTTCGAC
CTGCAGCCCAAGCTTGGCAATCCGGTACTGTTGGTAAAGCCACCATGGAAGATGCCAAAAACATTAAGAA
GGGCCCAGCGCCATTCTACCCACTCGAAGACGGGACCGCCGGCGAGCAGCTGCACAAAGCCATGAAGCGC
TACGCCCTGGTGCCCGGCACCATCGCCTTTACCGACGCACATATCGAGGTGGACATTACCTACGCCGAGT
ACTTCGAGATGAGCGTTCGGCTGGCAGAAGCTATGAAGCGCTATGGGCTGAATACAAACCATCGGATCGT
GGTGTGCAGCGAGAATAGCTTGCAGTTCTTCATGCCCGTGTTGGGTGCCCTGTTCATCGGTGTGGCTGTG
GCCCCAGCTAACGACATCTACAACGAGCGCGAGCTGCTGAACAGCATGGGCATCAGCCAGCCCACCGTCG
TATTCGTGAGCAAGAAAGGGCTGCAAAAGATCCTCAACGTGCAAAAGAAGCTACCGATCATACAAAAGAT
CATCATCATGGATAGCAAGACCGACTACCAGGGCTTCCAAAGCATGTACACCTTCGTGACTTCCCATTTG
CCACCCGGCTTCAACGAGTACGACTTCGTGCCCGAGAGCTTCGACCGGGACAAAACCATCGCCCTGATCA
TGAACAGTAGTGGCAGTACCGGATTGCCCAAGGGCGTAGCCCTACCGCACCGCACCGCTTGTGTCCGATT
CAGTCATGCCCGCGACCCCATCTTCGGCAACCAGATCATCCCCGACACCGCTATCCTCAGCGTGGTGCCA
TTTCACCACGGCTTCGGCATGTTCACCACGCTGGGCTACTTGATCTGCGGCTTTCGGGTCGTGCTCATGT
ACCGCTTCGAGGAGGAGCTATTCTTGCGCAGCTTGCAAGACTATAAGATTCAATCTGCCCTGCTGGTGCC
CACACTATTTAGCTTCTTCGCTAAGAGCACTCTCATCGACAAGTACGACCTAAGCAACTTGCACGAGATC
GCCAGCGGCGGGGCGCCGCTCAGCAAGGAGGTAGGTGAGGCCGTGGCCAAACGCTTCCACCTACCAGGCA
TCCGCCAGGGCTACGGCCTGACAGAAACAACCAGCGCCATTCTGATCACCCCCGAAGGGGACGACAAGCC
TGGCGCAGTAGGCAAGGTGGTGCCCTTCTTCGAGGCTAAGGTGGTGGACTTGGACACCGGTAAGACACTG
GGTGTGAACCAGCGCGGCGAGCTGTGCGTCCGTGGCCCCATGATCATGAGCGGCTACGTTAACAACCCCG
AGGCTACAAACGCTCTCATCGACAAGGACGGCTGGCTGCACAGCGGCGACATCGCCTACTGGGACGAGGA
CGAGCACTTCTTCATCGTGGACCGGCTGAAGAGCCTGATCAAATACAAGGGCTACCAGGTAGCCCCAGCC
GAACTGGAGAGCATCCTGCTGCAACACCCCAACATCTTCGACGCCGGGGTCGCCGGCCTGCCCGACGACG
ATGCCGGCGAGCTGCCCGCCGCAGTCGTCGTGCTGGAACACGGTAAAACCATGACCGAGAAGGAGATCGT
GGACTATGTGGCCAGCCAGGTTACAACCGCCAAGAAGCTGCGCGGTGGTGTTGTGTTCGTGGACGAGGTG
CCTAAAGGACTGACCGGCAAGTTGGACGCCCGCAAGATCCGCGAGATTCTCATTAAGGCCAAGAAGGGCG
GCAAGATCGCCGTGTAATTCTAGTTGTTTAAACGAGCTCGCTAGCCTAATTCCCAGTCCACATGTAAAAT
TTGCTTCATATAAACAAACCTAATTGTAAATGGCACTGTAGCAACAGGCTTCTTTTTAACACTTGGATTG
GTAAAGGTCTTGTTTGCAACATATTAGAAGTATTATTTTTCTCTTTCCCCCCCACCCCACCCCCAACAGA
GTCTGGCTCTGCCGCCCACGCCGGAGTGCAGTGGTGCAGTCTTGGCTCACTGCAGCCTCCACTTCCCAGG
TTCAAGCAATTCTCGTGCCTCAGCCTCCTGAGTAGTTGGGATTACAGGTGCTCACCACTATACCCGGCTA
ATTTTTGTATTTTTAGTAGAGATGGGGTTTCGTCATGTTGGCCAGGTTGGTCTTAAACTCCTGACCTCAA
GTGATCCACCCACCTTGGCCTTCCAAAATGCTGGGATTACAGGCTTGAGCCACCAGGCCTTTCTTTGTTC
TTAGGAGTATAGTCAGACTAACTTCTAGTAGTTATACTTCTAATAATTGAGGATGTAAGTAAGGATCAAA
TCTTAAATCAGTATAATGCATTGTCATTCCAGAGATAAATCCTAGACCCTGTCGACCTGCAGG
Features (pLannotate 1.2.2; 19 found; start..end, strand, type, name):
     17..66      +  CDS            SET1 (fragment): solubility-enhancement tag derived from T7 phage gene 10B
     74..93      +  terminator     T7 terminator (fragment): transcription terminator for bacteriophage T7 RNA polymerase
    115..236     -  polyA_signal   SV40 poly(A) signal: SV40 polyadenylation signal
    259..327     -  CDS            large T antigen (fragment): large T antigen from SV40 (simian virus 40)
    332..364     +  rep_origin     M13 ori (fragment): M13 bacteriophage origin of replication; arrow indicates direction of (+) strand synthesis
    365..416     -  misc_feature   bom (fragment): basis of mobility region from pBR322
    481..838     +  promoter       SV40 promoter: SV40 enhancer and early promoter
    889..1821    +  CDS            hRluc: Renilla luciferase human codon-optimized
   1872..2664    +  CDS            NeoR/KanR (fragment): aminoglycoside phosphotransferase from Tn5; aph(3')-II (or nptII); confers resistance to neomycin, kanamycin, and G418 (Geneticin®)
   2728..2776    +  polyA_signal   poly(A) signal: synthetic polyadenylation signal
   2797..2889    -  CDS            tnpA (fragment): TN5P_ECOLX - Also known as tnp. Experimental evidence at protein level: Swiss-Prot protein existence level 1. Mediates transposition of transposon Tn5 by a 'cut and paste' mechanism. First, the monomeric transposase binds the 19 bp inverted DNA repeats flanking the transposon. Then, dimerization of the DNA- bound transposase creates a synaptic DNA complex. After nicking of the first DNA strand, excision of the transposon proceeds through a series of intermediates. The transposase then mediates the insertion of the transposon at a new site by strand transfer. The activity of the wild- type tran
   2932..3036    +  promoter       AmpR promoter: bla
   3037..3897    +  CDS            AmpR: β-lactamase; bla; confers resistance to ampicillin, carbenicillin, and related antibiotics
   4055..4643    -  rep_origin     ori: high-copy-number ColE1/pMB1/pBR322/pUC origin of replication
   4759..5042    +  misc_feature   cer region: ColE1-derived recombination site that helps to maintain plasmids as monomers
   5099..5598    +  promoter       PGK promoter: mouse phosphoglycerate kinase 1 promoter
   5645..7297    +  CDS            luciferase: firefly luciferase synthetic luc2 version of the luciferase gene
   7490..7699    +  CDS            C9orf85 (fragment): CI085_HUMAN - Experimental evidence at protein level: Swiss-Prot protein existence level 1. From Homo sapiens (Human).
   7891..10      +  misc_feature   MCS (fragment) (across the origin): pUC18/19 multiple cloning site
