[The description below was written by a language model from this plasmid's Addgene catalogue record and pLannotate feature annotations shown in this document.]
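Description:
pmirGlo-RBM8A-3'UTR AluSz 3501-4065 is a dual-luciferase reporter plasmid for mammalian cells, built on the Promega pmirGlo backbone (7,350 bp before insertion; the sequenced construct is 7,903 nt). It is propagated in E. coli as a high-copy plasmid through a ColE1/pUC-type origin and selected with ampicillin via the bla (AmpR) gene and its promoter. A ColE1 cer site, which helps keep plasmids monomeric, is also annotated.

The payload is a 564 bp segment of the human RBM8A 3' untranslated region, which the name indicates spans positions 3501–4065 and contains an AluSz repeat element. It was cloned between NheI and SalI downstream of the firefly luciferase (luc2) coding sequence. That reporter is driven by the PGK promoter (annotated as mouse), so the RBM8A fragment becomes part of the luciferase transcript's 3'UTR, and any effect it has on mRNA stability or translation shows up as a change in firefly signal. The insert is not annotated by name in the feature table. The "C9orf85 fragment" call lying in the region after luc2 falls within the insert region and is probably a similarity match, plausibly to repeat-derived sequence, rather than a real coding feature. Several other short fragment hits (SET1, large T antigen, tnpA, M13 ori, bom) likewise look like backbone remnants.

A second cassette provides internal normalisation and selection: the SV40 enhancer/early promoter drives humanised Renilla luciferase followed by NeoR, ending in a synthetic poly(A) signal, which would allow G418 selection in mammalian cells. The recorded purpose is simply "reporter". The associated publication title points to studying how double-stranded RNA structures and RNA editing in the RBM8A 3'UTR influence translational regulation in cancer.
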