Addgene plasmid #171132: pmirGlo-RBM8A-3'UTR AluSz 3501-4065
Purpose: reporter
Depositing lab: Emanuela Felley-Bosco. Depositing organization: Zurich University Hospital. Publication: Double-Stranded RNA Structural Elements Holding the Key to Translational Regulation in Cancer: The Case of Editing in RNA-Binding Motif Protein 8A. Abukar A, Wipplinger M, Hariharan A, Sun S, Ronner M, Sculco M, Okonska A, Kresoja-Rakic J, Rehrauer H, Qi W, Beusechem VWV, Felley-Bosco E. Cells. 2021 Dec 15;10(12). pii: cells10123543. doi: 10.3390/cells10123543. PubMed 34944051.
Backbone
  Vector backbone: pmirGlo
  Backbone manufacturer: Promega
  Backbone size w/o insert (bp): 7350
  Vector type: Mammalian Expression
Growth in bacteria
  Bacterial resistance: Ampicillin, 100 μg/mL
  Growth temperature: 37°C
  Growth strain: NEB Stable
  Copy number: High Copy
Gene/Insert
  Gene/Insert name: RBM8A 3'UTR
  Species: H. sapiens (human)
  Insert size (bp): 564
  Entrez Gene: RBM8A (a.k.a. BOV-1A, BOV-1B, BOV-1C, C1DELq21.1, DEL1q21.1, MDS014, RBM8, RBM8B, TAR, Y14, ZNRP, ZRNP1)
  Cloning method: Restriction Enzyme; 5′ cloning site NheI (unknown if destroyed); 3′ cloning site SalI (unknown if destroyed)
  Sequencing primers: 3′ T7 term
Terms and licenses: Academic/Nonprofit Terms; Industry Terms: Not Available to Industry
How to cite: pmirGlo-RBM8A-3'UTR AluSz 3501-4065 was a gift from Emanuela Felley-Bosco (Addgene plasmid # 171132 ; http://n2t.net/addgene:171132 ; RRID:Addgene_171132)
